>Addgene plasmid #12457 | M51 Super 8x FOPFlash (TOPFlash mutant) | addgene full sequence | sequence record 322378 | Addgene NGS Result
GGCCGCAATAAAATATCTTTATTTTCATTACATCTGTGTGTTGGTTTTTTGTGTGAATCGATAGTACTAA
CATACGCTCTCCATCAAAACAAAACGAAACAAAACAAACTAGCAAAATAGGCTGTCCCCAGTGCAAGTGC
AGGTGCCAGAACATTTCTCTATCGATAGGTACCTTACGCGAGGCCAAAGGGGGTAAGGCCAAAGGGGGTA
AGGCCAAAGGGGGTAAGGCCAAAGGCGCGAGGCCAAAGGGGGTAAGGCCAAAGGGGGTAAGGCCAAAGGG
GGTAAGGCCAAAGGCCCGGGCTCGAGATCTAGACTCTAGAGGGTATATAATGGAAGCTCGAATTCCAGCT
TGGCATTCCGGTACTGTTGGTAAAAAGCTTGGCATTCCGGTACTGTTGGTAAAGCCACCATGGAAGACGC
CAAAAACATAAAGAAAGGCCCGGCGCCATTCTATCCGCTGGAAGATGGAACCGCTGGAGAGCAACTGCAT
AAGGCTATGAAGAGATACGCCCTGGTTCCTGGAACAATTGCTTTTACAGATGCACATATCGAGGTGGACA
TCACTTACGCTGAGTACTTCGAAATGTCCGTTCGGTTGGCAGAAGCTATGAAACGATATGGGCTGAATAC
AAATCACAGAATCGTCGTATGCAGTGAAAACTCTCTTCAATTCTTTATGCCGGTGTTGGGCGCGTTATTT
ATCGGAGTTGCAGTTGCGCCCGCGAACGACATTTATAATGAACGTGAATTGCTCAACAGTATGGGCATTT
CGCAGCCTACCGTGGTGTTCGTTTCCAAAAAGGGGTTGCAAAAAATTTTGAACGTGCAAAAAAAGCTCCC
AATCATCCAAAAAATTATTATCATGGATTCTAAAACGGATTACCAGGGATTTCAGTCGATGTACACGTTC
GTCACATCTCATCTACCTCCCGGTTTTAATGAATACGATTTTGTGCCAGAGTCCTTCGATAGGGACAAGA
CAATTGCACTGATCATGAACTCCTCTGGATCTACTGGTCTGCCTAAAGGTGTCGCTCTGCCTCATAGAAC
TGCCTGCGTGAGATTCTCGCATGCCAGAGATCCTATTTTTGGCAATCAAATCATTCCGGATACTGCGATT
TTAAGTGTTGTTCCATTCCATCACGGTTTTGGAATGTTTACTACACTCGGATATTTGATATGTGGATTTC
GAGTCGTCTTAATGTATAGATTTGAAGAAGAGCTGTTTCTGAGGAGCCTTCAGGATTACAAGATTCAAAG
TGCGCTGCTGGTGCCAACCCTATTCTCCTTCTTCGCCAAAAGCACTCTGATTGACAAATACGATTTATCT
AATTTACACGAAATTGCTTCTGGTGGCGCTCCCCTCTCTAAGGAAGTCGGGGAAGCGGTTGCCAAGAGGT
TCCATCTGCCAGGTATCAGGCAAGGATATGGGCTCACTGAGACTACATCAGCTATTCTGATTACACCCGA
GGGGGATGATAAACCGGGCGCGGTCGGTAAAGTTGTTCCATTTTTTGAAGCGAAGGTTGTGGATCTGGAT
ACCGGGAAAACGCTGGGCGTTAATCAAAGAGGCGAACTGTGTGTGAGAGGTCCTATGATTATGTCCGGTT
ATGTAAACAATCCGGAAGCGACCAACGCCTTGATTGACAAGGATGGATGGCTACATTCTGGAGACATAGC
TTACTGGGACGAAGACGAACACTTCTTCATCGTTGACCGCCTGAAGTCTCTGATTAAGTACAAAGGCTAT
CAGGTGGCTCCCGCTGAATTGGAATCCATCTTGCTCCAACACCCCAACATCTTCGACGCAGGTGTCGCAG
GTCTTCCCGACGATGACGCCGGTGAACTTCCCGCCGCCGTTGTTGTTTTGGAGCACGGAAAGACGATGAC
GGAAAAAGAGATCGTGGATTACGTCGCCAGTCAAGTAACAACCGCGAAAAAGTTGCGCGGAGGAGTTGTG
TTTGTGGACGAAGTACCGAAAGGTCTTACCGGAAAACTCGACGCAAGAAAAATCAGAGAGATCCTCATAA
AGGCCAAGAAGGGCGGAAAGATCGCCGTGTAATTCTAGAGTCGGGGCGGCCGGCCGCTTCGAGCAGACAT
GATAAGATACATTGATGAGTTTGGACAAACCACAACTAGAATGCAGTGAAAAAAATGCTTTATTTGTGAA
ATTTGTGATGCTATTGCTTTATTTGTAACCATTATAAGCTGCAATAAACAAGTTAACAACAACAATTGCA
TTCATTTTATGTTTCAGGTTCAGGGGGAGGTGTGGGAGGTTTTTTAAAGCAAGTAAAACCTCTACAAATG
TGGTAAAATCGATAAGGATCCGTCGACCGATGCCCTTGAGAGCCTTCAACCCAGTCAGCTCCTTCCGGTG
GGCGCGGGGCATGACTATCGTCGCCGCACTTATGACTGTCTTCTTTATCATGCAACTCGTAGGACAGGTG
CCGGCAGCGCTCTTCCGCTTCCTCGCTCACTGACTCGCTGCGCTCGGTCGTTCGGCTGCGGCGAGCGGTA
TCAGCTCACTCAAAGGCGGTAATACGGTTATCCACAGAATCAGGGGATAACGCAGGAAAGAACATGTGAG
CAAAAGGCCAGCAAAAGGCCAGGAACCGTAAAAAGGCCGCGTTGCTGGCGTTTTTCCATAGGCTCCGCCC
CCCTGACGAGCATCACAAAAATCGACGCTCAAGTCAGAGGTGGCGAAACCCGACAGGACTATAAAGATAC
CAGGCGTTTCCCCCTGGAAGCTCCCTCGTGCGCTCTCCTGTTCCGACCCTGCCGCTTACCGGATACCTGT
CCGCCTTTCTCCCTTCGGGAAGCGTGGCGCTTTCTCATAGCTCACGCTGTAGGTATCTCAGTTCGGTGTA
GGTCGTTCGCTCCAAGCTGGGCTGTGTGCACGAACCCCCCGTTCAGCCCGACCGCTGCGCCTTATCCGGT
AACTATCGTCTTGAGTCCAACCCGGTAAGACACGACTTATCGCCACTGGCAGCAGCCACTGGTAACAGGA
TTAGCAGAGCGAGGTATGTAGGCGGTGCTACAGAGTTCTTGAAGTGGTGGCCTAACTACGGCTACACTAG
AAGAACAGTATTTGGTATCTGCGCTCTGCTGAAGCCAGTTACCTTCGGAAAAAGAGTTGGTAGCTCTTGA
TCCGGCAAACAAACCACCGCTGGTAGCGGTGGTTTTTTTGTTTGCAAGCAGCAGATTACGCGCAGAAAAA
AAGGATCTCAAGAAGATCCTTTGATCTTTTCTACGGGGTCTGACGCTCAGTGGAACGAAAACTCACGTTA
AGGGATTTTGGTCATGAGATTATCAAAAAGGATCTTCACCTAGATCCTTTTAAATTAAAAATGAAGTTTT
AAATCAATCTAAAGTATATATGAGTAAACTTGGTCTGACAGTTACCAATGCTTAATCAGTGAGGCACCTA
TCTCAGCGATCTGTCTATTTCGTTCATCCATAGTTGCCTGACTCCCCGTCGTGTAGATAACTACGATACG
GGAGGGCTTACCATCTGGCCCCAGTGCTGCAATGATACCGCGAGACCCACGCTCACCGGCTCCAGATTTA
TCAGCAATAAACCAGCCAGCCGGAAGGGCCGAGCGCAGAAGTGGTCCTGCAACTTTATCCGCCTCCATCC
AGTCTATTAATTGTTGCCGGGAAGCTAGAGTAAGTAGTTCGCCAGTTAATAGTTTGCGCAACGTTGTTGC
CATTGCTACAGGCATCGTGGTGTCACGCTCGTCGTTTGGTATGGCTTCATTCAGCTCCGGTTCCCAACGA
TCAAGGCGAGTTACATGATCCCCCATGTTGTGCAAAAAAGCGGTTAGCTCCTTCGGTCCTCCGATCGTTG
TCAGAAGTAAGTTGGCCGCAGTGTTATCACTCATGGTTATGGCAGCACTGCATAATTCTCTTACTGTCAT
GCCATCCGTAAGATGCTTTTCTGTGACTGGTGAGTACTCAACCAAGTCATTCTGAGAATAGTGTATGCGG
CGACCGAGTTGCTCTTGCCCGGCGTCAATACGGGATAATACCGCGCCACATAGCAGAACTTTAAAAGTGC
TCATCATTGGAAAACGTTCTTCGGGGCGAAAACTCTCAAGGATCTTACCGCTGTTGAGATCCAGTTCGAT
GTAACCCACTCGTGCACCCAACTGATCTTCAGCATCTTTTACTTTCACCAGCGTTTCTGGGTGAGCAAAA
ACAGGAAGGCAAAATGCCGCAAAAAAGGGAATAAGGGCGACACGGAAATGTTGAATACTCATACTCTTCC
TTTTTCAATATTATTGAAGCATTTATCAGGGTTATTGTCTCATGAGCGGATACATATTTGAATGTATTTA
GAAAAATAAACAAATAGGGGTTCCGCGCACATTTCCCCGAAAAGTGCCACCTG
[124 nt withheld, positions 4394-4517]
C
[91 nt withheld, positions 4519-4609]
A
[49 nt withheld, positions 4611-4659]
CCTTTGACGTTGGAGTCCACGTTCTTT
[37 nt withheld, positions 4687-4723]
ACCCTATCTCGGTCTATTCTTTTGATTTATAAGGGATTTTGCCGATTTCGGCCTATTGGTTAAAAAATGA
GCTGATTTAACAAAAATTTAACGCGAATTTTAACAAAATATTAACGCTTACAATTTGCCATTCGCCATTC
AGGCTGCGCAACTGTTGGGAAGGGCGATCGGTGCGGGCCTCTTCGCTATTACGCCAGCCCAAGCTACCAT
GATAAGTAAGTAATATTAAGGTACGGGAGGTACTTGGAGC
Features (pLannotate 1.2.2; 12 found; start..end, strand, type, name):
      7..55      +  polyA_signal   poly(A) signal: synthetic polyadenylation signal
     69..160     +  misc_feature   pause site: RNA polymerase II transcriptional pause signal from the human α2 globin gene
    317..348     +  promoter       minP: minimal TATA-box promoter with low basal activity
    410..2062    +  CDS            luciferase: firefly luciferase; luc+; enhanced luc+ version of the luciferase gene
   2103..2224    -  polyA_signal   SV40 poly(A) signal: SV40 polyadenylation signal
   2247..2315    -  CDS            large T antigen (fragment): large T antigen from SV40 (simian virus 40)
   2331..2463    +  CDS            TcR (fragment): tetracycline efflux protein; tet; confers resistance to tetracycline
   2643..3231    -  rep_origin     ori: high-copy-number ColE1/pMB1/pBR322/pUC origin of replication
   3402..4262    -  CDS            AmpR: β-lactamase; bla; confers resistance to ampicillin, carbenicillin, and related antibiotics
   4263..4367    -  promoter       AmpR promoter: bla
   4394..4822    +  rep_origin     f1 ori (sequence partly withheld): f1 bacteriophage origin of replication; arrow indicates direction of (+) strand synthesis
   4854..4921    -  CDS            lacZα (fragment): LacZα fragment of β-galactosidase; lacZ fragment
