[The description below was written by a language model from this plasmid's Addgene catalogue record and pLannotate feature annotations shown in this document.]
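Description:
M51 Super 8x FOPFlash (TOPFlash mutant) is a mammalian luciferase reporter plasmid built on the Promega pGL3 backbone and intended as the negative control for the matching beta-catenin/TCF reporter, Super 8x TOPFlash. It is propagated in E. coli as a high-copy plasmid through a ColE1/pUC-type origin and selected with ampicillin via the β-lactamase gene and its own promoter. An f1 phage origin is also present, along with short remnants of tetracycline resistance, lacZα and SV40 large T coding sequences that are non-functional backbone fragments.

The payload is a 134 bp synthesized fragment carrying mutated TCF/LEF binding sites, cloned between the Asp718 and XmaI sites upstream of a minimal TATA-box promoter that drives the enhanced firefly luciferase (luc+) open reading frame, which is followed by an SV40 polyadenylation signal. A synthetic poly(A) signal and an RNA polymerase II transcriptional pause site lie upstream of the response element region, limiting read-through transcription from the backbone so that background signal stays low. The mutant sites themselves are not annotated in the feature table, but they would fall in the gap between the pause site and the minimal promoter.

Because the sites are mutated, TCF/LEF–beta-catenin complexes should not activate the reporter. Luciferase output from this plasmid therefore indicates nonspecific or basal activity, against which the Wnt/beta-catenin-dependent signal from the TOPFlash reporter can be compared in transfected cells. The depositor notes that, despite the "8x" in its published name, the plasmid actually contains six mutated TCF/LEF sites.
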