Addgene plasmid #12457: M51 Super 8x FOPFlash (TOPFlash mutant)
Purpose: Control for beta-catenin reporter. Contains mutated TCF/LEF binding sites upstream of a luciferase reporter.
Depositing lab: Randall Moon. Publication: Zebrafish prickle, a modulator of noncanonical Wnt/Fz signaling, regulates gastrulation movements. Veeman MT, Slusarski DC, Kaykas A, Louie SH, Moon RT. Curr Biol. 2003 Apr 15. 13(8):680-5. 10.1016/S0960-9822(03)00240-9 PubMed 12699626.
Backbone
  Vector backbone: pGL3
  Backbone manufacturer: Promega
  Backbone size w/o insert (bp): 4839
  Vector type: Mammalian Expression, Luciferase
Growth in bacteria
  Bacterial resistance: Ampicillin, 100 μg/mL
  Growth temperature: 37°C
  Growth strain: DH5alpha
  Copy number: High Copy
Gene/Insert
  Gene/Insert name: mutant TCF/LEF binding sites (alt name: beta catenin reporter)
  Insert size (bp): 134
  Mutation: mutant TCF/LEF binding sites
  Entrez Gene: Ctnnb1 (a.k.a. Bfc, Catnb, Mesc)
  Cloning method: Restriction Enzyme; 5′ cloning site Asp718 (not destroyed); 3′ cloning site XmaI (not destroyed)
  Sequencing primers: 5′ RVPrimer3; 3′ LucNRev
Resource information
  A portion of this plasmid was derived from a plasmid made by: The idea for the construct is from Hans Clevers lab, who designed the original TOPflash.
Terms and licenses: Academic/Nonprofit Terms; Industry Terms: Not Available to Industry
Depositor comments: This is a CONTROL luciferase reporter with the TCF/LEF sites of Super8XTOPflash (construct M50, Addgene Plasmid #12456) being mutated. There are 6 mutated TCF/LEF binding sites that were cloned into the pGL3 vector (Promega), which contains a minimal promoter followed by a firefly luciferase open reading frame. This 134bp fragment was gene synthesized and cloned into the ASP718 and XMA-1 sites of the vector. Note: This plasmid was published as M51 Super 8x FOPFlash, but the plasmid actually contains 6 TCF/LEF sites.
How to cite: M51 Super 8x FOPFlash (TOPFlash mutant) was a gift from Randall Moon (Addgene plasmid # 12457 ; http://n2t.net/addgene:12457 ; RRID:Addgene_12457)
