>Addgene plasmid #12457 | M51 Super 8x FOPFlash (TOPFlash mutant) | addgene partial sequence | sequence record 163957 | LucNRev 5'-CCTTATGCAGTTGCTCTCC-3'
CCTTTCTTTATGTTTTTGGCGTCTTCCATGGTGGCTTTACCAACAGTACCGGAATGCCAAGCTTTTTACC
AACAGTACCGGAATGCCAAGCTGGAATTCGAGCTTCCATTATATACCCTCTAGAGTCTAGATCTCGAGCC
CGGGCCTTTGGCCTTACCCCCTTTGGCCTTACCCCCTTTGGCCTTACCCCCTTTGGCCTCGCGCCTTTGG
CCTTACCCCCTTTGGCCTTACCCCCTTTGGCCTTACCCCCTTTGGCCTCGCGTAAGGTACCTATCGATAG
AGAAATGTTCTGGCACCTGCACTTGCACTGGGGACAGCCTATTTTGCTAGTTTGTTTTGTTTCGTTTTGT
TTTGATGGAGAGCGTATGTTAGTACTATCGATTCACACAAAAAACCAACACACAGATGTAATGAAAATAA
AGATATTTTATTGCGGCCGCTCCAAGTACCTCCCGTACCTTAATATTACTTACTTATCATGGTAGCTTGG
GCTGGCGTAATAGCGAAGAGGCCCGCACCGATCGCCCTTCCCAACAGTTGCGCAGCCTGAATGGCGAATG
GCAAATTGTAAGCGTTAATATTTTGTTAAAATTCGCGTTAAATTTTTGTTAAATCAGCTCATTTTTTAAC
CAATAGGCCGAAATCGGCAAAATCCCTTATAAATCAAAAGAATAGACCGAGATAGGGT
[37 nt withheld, positions 689-725]
AAAGAACGTGGACTCCAACGTCAAAGG
[49 nt withheld, positions 753-801]
T
[45 nt withheld, positions 803-847]
